Addgene plasmid #90136: pT2-cryR;cldn5bCE1-basEgfp
Purpose: contains cldn5b enhancer sequence and a basal promoter driving expression of eGFP
Depositing lab: Nathan Lawson. Depositing organization: University of Massachusetts, Worcester. Publication: Robust Identification of Developmentally Active Endothelial Enhancers in Zebrafish Using FANS-Assisted ATAC-Seq. Quillien A, Abdalla M, Yu J, Ou J, Zhu LJ, Lawson ND. Cell Rep. 2017 Jul 18;20(3):709-720. doi: 10.1016/j.celrep.2017.06.070. PubMed 28723572.
Backbone
  Vector backbone: pDESTtol2pACrymCherry
  Backbone manufacturer: Addgene
  Vector type: Bacterial Expression
Growth in bacteria
  Bacterial resistance: Ampicillin, 100 μg/mL
  Growth temperature: 37°C
  Growth strain: DH5alpha
  Copy number: High Copy
Gene/Insert
  Gene/Insert name: cldn5bE1basEgfp
  Species: D. rerio (zebrafish)
  Entrez Gene: cldn5b (a.k.a. zgc:103419)
  Tag / fusion protein: EGFP (C terminal on insert)
  Cloning method: Gateway Cloning
Terms and licenses: Academic/Nonprofit Terms; Industry Terms: Not Available to Industry
How to cite: pT2-cryR;cldn5bCE1-basEgfp was a gift from Nathan Lawson (Addgene plasmid # 90136 ; http://n2t.net/addgene:90136 ; RRID:Addgene_90136)
