[The description below was written by a language model from this plasmid's Addgene catalogue record and pLannotate feature annotations shown in this document.]
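Description:
pT2-cryR;cldn5bCE1-basEgfp is a zebrafish enhancer-reporter plasmid assembled by Gateway cloning into the Tol2 destination backbone pDESTtol2pACrymCherry. Although catalogued as a bacterial expression vector, it is only propagated in E. coli, where a high-copy ColE1/pUC-type origin and an ampicillin resistance gene (β-lactamase with its own promoter) provide replication and selection. Remnants of a pBluescript-type backbone are also annotated, including a partial M13 origin, lac promoter/operator elements and a T3 promoter.

The test cassette lies between the Gateway recombination scars. The segment between attB4 and attB1 is unannotated in the feature table, but its position matches where the record places the cldn5b enhancer element (CE1) from the zebrafish cldn5b locus. Directly downstream of attB1 are a fragment of a minimal TATA-box promoter with low basal activity, the EGFP coding sequence and an SV40 polyadenylation signal, followed by attB2 and attB3. Because the basal promoter is weak on its own, EGFP expression reports the tissue- and stage-specific activity of the enhancer.

A separate mCherry coding sequence with its own SV40 poly(A) signal sits on the opposite strand. The backbone and plasmid names suggest it is a crystallin-driven red lens marker for identifying transgene carriers, but its promoter is not annotated. The Tol2 transposon arms implied by the names are likewise not labelled. The medaka tyrosinase fragment call may reflect Tol2-flanking sequence, though the record does not confirm this. The associated work concerns identifying developmentally active endothelial enhancers in zebrafish, so the construct is presumably used for transposase-mediated transgenesis to test CE1 activity in vivo.
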