Features (pLannotate 1.2.2; 26 found; start..end, strand, type, name):
    667..687     +  protein_bind   attB4: mutant version of attB; core recombination site for the Gateway® BP reaction BP Clonase™
   1003..1023    +  protein_bind   attB1: mutant version of attB; core recombination site for the Gateway® BP reaction BP Clonase™
   1033..1050    +  promoter       minP (fragment): minimal TATA-box promoter with low basal activity
   1109..1825    +  CDS            EGFP: EGFP is a basic (constitutively fluorescent) green fluorescent protein published in 1996, derived from Aequorea victoria. It is reported to be a rapidly-maturing weak dimer with moderate acid sensitivity.
   1826..1891    +  misc_feature   MCS: multiple cloning site
   1908..1992    +  CDS            large T antigen (fragment): large T antigen from SV40 (simian virus 40)
   2015..2136    +  polyA_signal   SV40 poly(A) signal: SV40 polyadenylation signal
   2146..2166    -  protein_bind   attB2: mutant version of attB; core recombination site for the Gateway® BP reaction BP Clonase™
   2193..2213    -  protein_bind   attB3: mutant version of attB; core recombination site for the Gateway® BP reaction BP Clonase™
   2217..2237    +  CDS            lacZα (fragment): LacZα fragment of β-galactosidase; lacZ fragment
   2253..2387    -  polyA_signal   SV40 poly(A) signal: SV40 polyadenylation signal
   2410..2493    -  CDS            large T antigen (fragment): large T antigen from SV40 (simian virus 40)
   3059..3099    -  misc_feature   MCS (fragment): pBluescript multiple cloning site
   3112..3130    -  promoter       T3 promoter: promoter for bacteriophage T3 RNA polymerase
   3175..3191    -  protein_bind   lac operator: The lac repressor binds to the lac operator to inhibit transcription in E. coli. This inhibition can be relieved by adding lactose or isopropyl-β-D-thiogalactopyranoside (IPTG). lac repressor encoded by lacI
   3199..3229    -  promoter       lac promoter: promoter for the E. coli lac operon
   3244..3265    -  protein_bind   CAP binding site: CAP binding activates transcription in the presence of cAMP. E. coli catabolite activator protein
   3278..3370    -  CDS            lacI (fragment): lac repressor; lacI; The lac repressor binds to the lac operator to inhibit transcription in E. coli. This inhibition can be relieved by adding lactose or isopropyl-β-D-thiogalactopyranoside (IPTG).
   3553..4141    -  rep_origin     ori: high-copy-number ColE1/pMB1/pBR322/pUC origin of replication
   4312..5172    -  CDS            AmpR: β-lactamase; bla; confers resistance to ampicillin, carbenicillin, and related antibiotics
   5173..5277    -  promoter       AmpR promoter: bla
   5303..5524    -  rep_origin     M13 ori (fragment) (sequence partly withheld): M13 bacteriophage origin of replication; arrow indicates direction of (+) strand synthesis
   5524..5811    +  CDS            tyr (fragment) (sequence partly withheld): TYRO_ORYLA - Also known as tyro. Experimental evidence at transcript level: Swiss-Prot protein existence level 2. This is a copper-containing oxidase that functions in the formation of pigments such as melanins and other polyphenolic compounds. From Oryzias latipes (Japanese rice fish) (Japanese killifish).
   6353..6474    -  polyA_signal   SV40 poly(A) signal: SV40 polyadenylation signal
   6497..6580    -  CDS            large T antigen (fragment): large T antigen from SV40 (simian virus 40)
   6600..7307    -  CDS            mCherry: mCherry is a basic (constitutively fluorescent) red fluorescent protein published in 2004, derived from Discosoma sp.. It is reported to be a very rapidly-maturing monomer with low acid sensitivity.
>Addgene plasmid #90136 | pT2-cryR;cldn5bCE1-basEgfp | addgene full sequence | sequence record 178703 | Addgene NGS Result
TCAGACCTGGTAACTCCTTACTGTAACTTATTGCACCTGATGAACAAAAGATGTGAACTGAACGCAAGTA
GGAGGCTAATAGAGGCTAGTACAGTACAAAGATCCCCAAATGATGTGTGCCGGCCTTAGTGGAGGCAGAC
CCCTGGTTATATACCTGTGCTGCAGAAAGAGGGGCTTACAAATGGATCTCTCTGGAATGGCATTATCTCA
TGGTGGGAACAGTGTTGTCAGCAGAATCAGCGGGGTGGACTCTGACCTGAGAATGACAGTCTAGCACTGA
ATGGCTCAGACAATACTCTTGTGGCCAACTATCACCGGAAAATAAGTGCCTGCCAAAACAAACCAGACCA
GATGAAGCTACATGGCTGTAGAACGTCAGTATTTAATGTGTTGTGGCCACTTGGTTCACCAGATTTAAGA
GCTAATTTTTTTAAATATCACAGATAATCAATCGCTTTTTTTTTTCTTGACTGAAAAGCTTAGACTGGAA
AATTCTTTGAAAAAGTTTGCACTACAGAAAATAAATACATAACATCCTGCACTGAATGCACACTATTAAT
AGAAAAGAGAGCATTATTGTAGGAAATGTATTGTATATGTACATTCTGTGCATTTCACAATTTTCTCGAG
CAGGAAACAGCTATGACCATGATTACGCCAAGCTATCAACTTTGTATAGAAAAGTTGCAGGATTTCACAC
TATACAACTCCATCTGTCCACAGCCCACGTAACTCCGACCGGCTCAAATCTACATCCACAGGTCGAGATC
CTCCACGCCGTGCCAGAGGAGGAGGTCTGGATGCTTTGTTTTCTGTGTTCACGTCCTGCCCAATGTCAGC
GATGAGGTCGGATAGATACGTGTTGAATCCCAGACACCTGGCGTGCAGTGAGCTCACACCAGAGGAAACA
TCTGCAGAGAACATGCAGATCAGAGCTTCTGTGCACTTCTGCCGTCTGTCTGGAGAGCACTCAGGATTCC
TGCTTATGTTATGTACTGTATGCAAGTTTGTACAAAAAAGCAGGCTAGACTCTAGAGGGTATATAATGGA
TCTCGCGTCTCAGCCTCACTTTGAGCTCCTCCACACGCTAGCGCTACCGGTCGCCACCATGGTGAGCAAG
GGCGAGGAGCTGTTCACCGGGGTGGTGCCCATCCTGGTCGAGCTGGACGGCGACGTAAACGGCCACAAGT
TCAGCGTGTCCGGCGAGGGCGAGGGCGATGCCACCTACGGCAAGCTGACCCTGAAGTTCATCTGCACCAC
CGGCAAGCTGCCCGTGCCCTGGCCCACCCTCGTGACCACCCTGACCTACGGCGTGCAGTGCTTCAGCCGC
TACCCCGACCACATGAAGCAGCACGACTTCTTCAAGTCCGCCATGCCCGAAGGCTACGTCCAGGAGCGCA
CCATCTTCTTCAAGGACGACGGCAACTACAAGACCCGCGCCGAGGTGAAGTTCGAGGGCGACACCCTGGT
GAACCGCATCGAGCTGAAGGGCATCGACTTCAAGGAGGACGGCAACATCCTGGGGCACAAGCTGGAGTAC
AACTACAACAGCCACAACGTCTATATCATGGCCGACAAGCAGAAGAACGGCATCAAGGTGAACTTCAAGA
TCCGCCACAACATCGAGGACGGCAGCGTGCAGCTCGCCGACCACTACCAGCAGAACACCCCCATCGGCGA
CGGCCCCGTGCTGCTGCCCGACAACCACTACCTGAGCACCCAGTCCGCCCTGAGCAAAGACCCCAACGAG
AAGCGCGATCACATGGTCCTGCTGGAGTTCGTGACCGCCGCCGGGATCACTCTCGGCATGGACGAGCTGT
ACAAGTCCGGACTCAGATCTCGAGCTCAAGCTTCGAATTCTGCAGTCGACGGTACCGCGGGCCCGGGATC
CACCGGATCTAGATAACTGATCATAATCAGCCATACCACATTTGTAGAGGTTTTACTTGCTTTAAAAAAC
CTCCCACACCTCCCCCTGAACCTGAAACATAAAATGAATGCAATTGTTGTTGTTAACTTGTTTATTGCAG
CTTATAATGGTTACAAATAAAGCAATAGCATCACAAATTTCACAAATAAAGCATTTTTTTCACTGCATTC
TAGTTGTGGTTTGTCCAAACTCATCAATGTATCTTAACGCGTACCCAGCTTTCTTGTACAAAGTGGGGCG
CGCCTACGTAACTAGTCTCGAGCAACTTTATTATACATAGTTGATAATTCACTGGCCGTCGTTTTACGGT
ACCATCGATGATGATCCAGACATGATAAGATACATTGATGAGTTTGGACAAACCACAACTAGAATGCAGT
GAAAAAAATGCTTTATTTGTGAAATTTGTGATGCTATTGCTTTATTTGTAACCATTATAAGCTGCAATAA
ACAAGTTAACAACAACAATTGCATTCATTTTATGTTTCAGGTTCAGGGGGAGGTGTGGGAGGTTTTTTAA
AGCAAGTAAAACCTCTACAAATGTGGTATGGCTGATTATGATCCTCTAGATCAGATCTGCGAAGATACGG
CCACGGGTGCTCTTGATCCTGTGGCTGATTTTGGACTGTGCTGCTCGCAGCTGCTGATGAATCACATACT
TCCTCCATTTTCTTCCACTGATTGACTGTTATAATTTCCCTAATTTCCAGGTCAAGGTGCTGTGCATTGT
GGTAATAGATGTGACATGACGTCACTTCCAAAGGACCAATGAACATGTCTGACCAATTTCATATAATGTG
AAAACGATTTTCATAGGCAGAATAAATAACATTTAAATTAAACTGGGCATCAGCGCAATTCAATTGGTTT
GGTAATAGCAAGGGAAAATAGAATGAAGTGATCTCCAAAAAATAAGTACTTTTTGACTGTAAATAAAATT
GTAAGGAGTAAAAAGTACTTTTTTTTCTAAAAAAATGTAATTAAGTAAAAGTAAAAGTATTGATTTTTAA
TTGTACTCAAGTAAAGTAAAAATCCCCAAAAATAATACTTAAGTACAGTAATCAAGTAAAATTACTCAAG
TACTTTACACCTCTGGTTCTTGACCCCCTACCTTCAGCAAGCCCAGCAGATCCACTAGTTCTAGAGCGGC
CGCCACCGCGGTGGAGCTCCAGCTTTTGTTCCCTTTAGTGAGGGTTAATTGCGCGCTTGGCGTAATCATG
GTCATAGCTGTTTCCTGTGTGAAATTGTTATCCGCTCACAATTCCACACAACATACGAGCCGGAAGCATA
AAGTGTAAAGCCTGGGGTGCCTAATGAGTGAGCTAACTCACATTAATTGCGTTGCGCTCACTGCCCGCTT
TCCAGTCGGGAAACCTGTCGTGCCAGCTGCATTAATGAATCGGCCAACGCGCGGGGAGAGGCGGTTTGCG
TATTGGGCGCTCTTCCGCTTCCTCGCTCACTGACTCGCTGCGCTCGGTCGTTCGGCTGCGGCGAGCGGTA
TCAGCTCACTCAAAGGCGGTAATACGGTTATCCACAGAATCAGGGGATAACGCAGGAAAGAACATGTGAG
CAAAAGGCCAGCAAAAGGCCAGGAACCGTAAAAAGGCCGCGTTGCTGGCGTTTTTCCATAGGCTCCGCCC
CCCTGACGAGCATCACAAAAATCGACGCTCAAGTCAGAGGTGGCGAAACCCGACAGGACTATAAAGATAC
CAGGCGTTTCCCCCTGGAAGCTCCCTCGTGCGCTCTCCTGTTCCGACCCTGCCGCTTACCGGATACCTGT
CCGCCTTTCTCCCTTCGGGAAGCGTGGCGCTTTCTCATAGCTCACGCTGTAGGTATCTCAGTTCGGTGTA
GGTCGTTCGCTCCAAGCTGGGCTGTGTGCACGAACCCCCCGTTCAGCCCGACCGCTGCGCCTTATCCGGT
AACTATCGTCTTGAGTCCAACCCGGTAAGACACGACTTATCGCCACTGGCAGCAGCCACTGGTAACAGGA
TTAGCAGAGCGAGGTATGTAGGCGGTGCTACAGAGTTCTTGAAGTGGTGGCCTAACTACGGCTACACTAG
AAGAACAGTATTTGGTATCTGCGCTCTGCTGAAGCCAGTTACCTTCGGAAAAAGAGTTGGTAGCTCTTGA
TCCGGCAAACAAACCACCGCTGGTAGCGGTGGTTTTTTTGTTTGCAAGCAGCAGATTACGCGCAGAAAAA
AAGGATCTCAAGAAGATCCTTTGATCTTTTCTACGGGGTCTGACGCTCAGTGGAACGAAAACTCACGTTA
AGGCATTTTGGTCATGAGATTATCAAAAAGGATCTTCACCTAGATCCTTTTAAATTAAAAATGAAGTTTT
AAATCAATCTAAAGTATATATGAGTAAACTTGGTCTGACAGTTACCAATGCTTAATCAGTGAGGCACCTA
TCTCAGCGATCTGTCTATTTCGTTCATCCATAGTTGCCTGACTCCCCGTCGTGTAGATAACTACGATACG
GGAGGGCTTACCATCTGGCCCCAGTGCTGCAATGATACCGCGAGACCCACGCTCACCGGCTCCAGATTTA
TCAGCAATAAACCAGCCAGCCGGAAGGGCCGAGCGCAGAAGTGGTCCTGCAACTTTATCCGCCTCCATCC
AGTCTATTAATTGTTGCCGGGAAGCTAGAGTAAGTAGTTCGCCAGTTAATAGTTTGCGCAACGTTGTTGC
CATTGCTACAGGCATCGTGGTGTCACGCTCGTCGTTTGGTATGGCTTCATTCAGCTCCGGTTCCCAACGA
TCAAGGCGAGTTACATGATCCCCCATGTTGTGCAAAAAAGCGGTTAGCTCCTTCGGTCCTCCGATCGTTG
TCAGAAGTAAGTTGGCCGCAGTGTTATCACTCATGGTTATGGCAGCACTGCATAATTCTCTTACTGTCAT
GCCATCCGTAAGATGCTTTTCTGTGACTGGTGAGTACTCAACCAAGTCATTCTGAGAATAGTGTATGCGG
CGACCGAGTTGCTCTTGCCCGGCGTCAATACGGGATAATACCGCGCCACATAGCAGAACTTTAAAAGTGC
TCATCATTGGAAAACGTTCTTCGGGGCGAAAACTCTCAAGGATCTTACCGCTGTTGAGATCCAGTTCGAT
GTAACCCACTCGTGCACCCAACTGATCTTCAGCATCTTTTACTTTCACCAGCGTTTCTGGGTGAGCAAAA
ACAGGAAGGCAAAATGCCGCAAAAAAGGGAATAAGGGCGACACGGAAATGTTGAATACTCATACTCTTCC
TTTTTCAATATTATTGAAGCATTTATCAGGGTTATTGTCTCATGAGCGGATACATATTTGAATGTATTTA
GAAAAATAAACAAATAGGGGTTCCGCGCACATTTCCCCGAAAAGTGCCACCTAAATTGTAAGCGTTAATA
TTTTGTTAAAATTCGCGTTAAATTTTTGTTAAATCAGCTCATTTTTTAACCAATAGGCCGAAATCGGCAA
AATCCCTTATAAATCAAAAGAATAGACCGAGATAGGGT
[37 nt withheld, positions 5429-5465]
AAAGAACGTGGACTCCAACGTCAAAGG
[32 nt withheld, positions 5493-5524]
GCTGGCTAAGAACTCATCAGCCTCCCCGGTCCATCTACCCACGTACCAATGCACCAATTGGCCACAATGA
CGGCTACTACATGGTGCCATTCCTTCCTCTTTATAGGAATGGAGACTACCTCCTGTCCAACAATGCTCTT
GGATACGAGTACGCCTACCTGTTGGACCCAGGTCATTGCACAACACCAGAAATGCCCTCTGATCTGCAAA
AGACGTGAATATCTGTTCAGACACCCATATCCACTCTGTTCCACACAGGTCAGAGGTTTGTCCAGGAGTT
CTTGACAGAGGTGTAAAAAGTACTCAAAAATTTTACTCAAGTGAAAGTACAAGTACTTAGGGAAAATTTT
ACTCAATTAAAAGTAAAAGTATCTGGCTAGAATCTTACTTGAGTAAAAGTAAAAAAGTACTCCATTAAAA
TTGTACTTGAGTATTAAGGAAGTAAAAGTAAAAGCAAGAAAGAAAACTAGAGATTCTTGTTTAAGCTTTT
AATCTCAAAAAACATTAAATGAAATGCATACAAGGTTTTATCCTGCTTTAGAACTGTTTGTATTTAATTA
TCAAACTATAAGACAGACAATCTAATGCCAGTACACGCTACTCAAAGTTGTAAAACCTCAGATTTAACTT
CAGTAGAAGCTGATTCTCAAAATTGTTAGTGTCAAGCCTAGCTCTTTTGGGGCTGAAAAGCAATCCTGCA
GTGCTGAAAAGCCTCTCACAGGCAGCCGATGCGGGAAGAGGTGTATTAGTCTTGATAGAGAGGCTGCAAA
TAGCAGGAAACGTGAGCAGAGACTCCCTGGTGTCTGAAACACAGGCCCATTTACGCCTTAAGATACATTG
ATGAGTTTGGACAAACCACAACTAGAATGCAGTGAAAAAAATGCTTTATTTGTGAAATTTGTGATGCTAT
TGCTTTATTTGTAACCATTATAAGCTGCAATAAACAAGTTAACAACAACAATTGCATTCATTTTATGTTT
CAGGTTCAGGGGGAGGTGTGGGAGGTTTTTTAAAGCAAGTAAAACCTCTACAAATGTGGTATGGCTGATT
ATGATCTAGAGTCGCGGCCGCTTTACTTGTACAGCTCGTCCATGCCGCCGGTGGAGTGGTGGCCCTCGGC
GCGCTCGTACTGTTCCACGATGGTGTAGTCCTCGTTGTGGGAGGTGATGTCCAGCTTGATGTTGACGTTG
TAGGCGCCGGGCAGCTGCACGGGCTTCTTGGCCTTGTAGGTGGTCTTGACCTCGGCGTCGTAGTGGCCGC
CGTCCTTCAGCTTCAGCCTCTGCTTGATCTCGCCCTTCAGGGCGCCGTCCTCGGGGTACATCCGCTCGGA
GGAGGCCTCCCAGCCCATGGTCTTCTTCTGCATTACGGGGCCGTCGGAGGGGAAGTTGGTGCCGCGCAGC
TTCACCTTGTAGATGAACTCGCCGTCCTGCAGGGAGGAGTCCTGGGTCACGGTCACCACGCCGCCGTCCT
CGAAGTTCATCACGCGCTCCCACTTGAAGCCCTCGGGGAAGGACAGCTTCAAGTAGTCGGGGATGTCGGC
GGGGTGCTTCACGTAGGCCTTGGAGCCGTACATGAACTGAGGGGACAGGATGTCCCAGGCGAAGGGCAGG
GGGCCGCCCTTGGTCACCTTCAGCTTGGCGGTCTGGGTGCCCTCGTAGGGGCGGCCCTCGCCCTCGCCCT
CGATCTCGAACTCGTGGCCGTTCACGGAGCCCTCCATGTGCACCTTGAAGCGCATGAACTCCTTGATGAT
GGCCATGTTGTCATCCTCGCCCTTGCTCACCATGGTGGCGACCGGTAATG
